Addgene plasmid #54178: mEmerald-MCPB1-N-18
Purpose: Localization: Actin Capping Protein , Excitation: 487, Emission: 509
Depositing lab: Michael Davidson. Depositing organization: Florida State University, Tallahassee.
Backbone
  Vector backbone: mEmerald-N1
  Backbone size w/o insert (bp): 4750
  Vector type: Mammalian Expression
  Selectable markers: Neomycin (select with G418)
Growth in bacteria
  Bacterial resistance: Kanamycin, 50 μg/mL
  Growth temperature: 37°C
  Growth strain: DH5alpha
  Copy number: High Copy
Gene/Insert
  Gene/Insert name: MCPB1 (alt names: Mouse capping protein beta 1; NM_001037761)
  Species: M. musculus (mouse)
  Promoter: CMV
  Tag / fusion protein: mEmerald (C terminal on backbone)
  Cloning method: Unknown
  Sequencing primers: 5′ CMV-F; 3′ SV40pA-R
Terms and licenses: Academic/Nonprofit Terms; Industry Terms
Depositor comments: Mouse capping protein beta 1 . Excitation = 487; Emission = 509. Localization data: Actin Capping Protein
How to cite: mEmerald-MCPB1-N-18 was a gift from Michael Davidson (Addgene plasmid # 54178 ; http://n2t.net/addgene:54178 ; RRID:Addgene_54178)
