[The description below was written by a language model from this plasmid's Addgene catalogue record.]
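Description:
mEmerald-MCPB1-N-18 is a mammalian expression plasmid built on the mEmerald-N1 backbone (about 4.75 kb without the insert). It is designed to produce a fluorescent fusion of mouse actin capping protein beta 1 (MCPB1) in cultured cells. The mouse coding sequence sits downstream of the CMV promoter, a strong constitutive promoter for mammalian cells. It is joined in frame to the backbone-encoded mEmerald, so the fluorescent protein lies at the C terminus of the capping protein. The "N-18" in the name probably indicates N1-type placement and an 18-residue linker between the two partners, but the record does not state this. The listed 3′ sequencing primer implies an SV40 polyadenylation signal after the fusion. The cloning method is recorded as unknown, and no feature table is provided, so the exact junctions and the remaining backbone elements cannot be confirmed here.

The plasmid is maintained at high copy in E. coli under kanamycin selection. It also carries a neomycin resistance marker, which allows G418 selection of stably transfected mammalian cells. mEmerald is a bright green GFP derivative, recorded here with excitation at 487 nm and emission at 509 nm, so it is compatible with standard green filter sets.

The stated purpose of the construct is as a localization marker for actin capping protein. Capping protein binds the barbed ends of actin filaments and regulates their growth, so the fusion is suited to fluorescence imaging of capping protein distribution and actin cytoskeleton organization in transfected mammalian cells.
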