>Addgene plasmid #54178 | mEmerald-MCPB1-N-18 | addgene partial sequence | sequence record 92348 | EGFP-N 5'-CGTCGCCGTCCAGCTCGACCAG-3'
CCTTGCTCACCATGGTGGCGACCGGTGGATCCCGGGCCCGCGGTACCCCACCACTGCCTCCGCGACTATT
ATCAGGCTGGATGTAGACCTGGCGCTGGGTCAGCACTTGAGAAAGTTCCCTCTGCAACTGCTTAAACTTG
TGGTTGTCGGGGATAGCATCAAGAGATCTCAGCCCGTTGACGATGTCCTTTGTTTTTCCAAAGTAGATCT
CATTCAGCGTGCTTCGGATTTTGTTTTCCATGTCCTCCACCAGGCGCCCGATGTTGGCTATGTGTGGGGA
ACAGTCACTCACAGTTTCGTCTTTCTCCATCTGTCTGGTTAGGCTGCCTCCCAGGTTCATGGTGCCCGAG
CCGGATTTGTTGGTTTGCAGCCATAGCATCACCGTGGAGGTCAACTTGTAATGGGCAGTACGGCCGCTGG
ACTTCTCCTGCACTTCCACCACGTGGATGGAATCCCAGCAGCCTTTGATCTTCTTGGATCCATCTCCAGC
TTTCTTTATGAGGATCACTCCAGCAAAGCCATGATCAAGATCCCAGAGGTAGACTGATGAGACCCCACCT
TCAAAATACAGGTCTCGGTATTGGTCGAAGGCATTGTTGGCCTCTACCTCCAGCTTTCTGAGCCGAGCAG
ATGGCATGGCCCCATCTTCCAAAGGAGGGTCATACTTGTTACTCCACGGTGACCTATAGGAGTCCCCGTC
TCTGTTGTAGTCACACAAAAGGTAATCCTTGCCCACCACCTTGTCTCTGGCAATTTTCAGGGGCTGGTCA
ACAGATGACAGGAGATCTTCACACAGACTGGGGACCAGGTCGATCAGATCGCTGAGGTTCTTCTCAATCT
GCTGTGGAGGCAGGCGCCTCATCAGGTCCAAGGCGCAGTCCAGCTGCTGATCGCTCATG
